>Addgene plasmid #244581 | CL20_mEGFP_FOidr_029 | addgene full sequence | sequence record 487943 | Addgene NGS Result
AAAAAAAATCTAACCTCAAGTCAAGGCTTTTCTATGGAATAAGGAATGGACAGCAGGGGGCTGTTTCATA
TACTGATGACCTCTTTATAGCCAACCTTTGTTCATGGCAGCCAGCATATGGGCATATGTTGCCAAACTCT
AAACCAAATACTCATTCTGATGTTTTAAATGATTTGCCCTCCCATATGTCCTTCCGAGTGAGAGACACAA
AAAATTCCAACACACTATTGCAATGAAAATAAATTTCCTTTATTAGCCAGAAGTCAGATGCTCAAGGGGC
TTCATGATGTCCCCATAATTTTTGGCAGAGGGAAAAAGATCTGCTAGCTCGAGCAGCTGAAGCTTTATTG
AGGCTTAAGCAGTGGGTTCCCTAGTTAGCCAGAGAGCTCCCAGGCTCAGATCTGGTCTAACCAGAGAGAC
CCAGTACAGGCAAAAAGCAGATCTTGTCTTCTTTGGGAGTGAATTAGCCCTTCCAGTCCCCCCTTTTCTT
TTAAAAAGTGGCTAAGATCTACAGCTGCCTTGTAAGTCATTGGTCTTAAAGGTACCGTAATCTTATCTAG
AACCGGTTCAACCATGCGGAAGCGTAGCAGGTCCGTCCTCACGATGCGTGTGTGGGGTGAAGGATGGCGG
ACGCGTCGCCCCCTGAGAGGCCGCGGGCGGTGGTGGGGGCATAGAGGGCGGTGTGCTACGAGGCTGCGTC
TTAACTTCCGCAGGAGAGTCGGGCATCGCTGATGCTTTAGCTTTACGATCGACTGGAGCAGGCCCGCCTT
TACGCGGACCACGGGGGGCGGAGCAACCGGCGCTAGCCAGCAGCCCAGACTCTAAAACTGGATGCGTTTG
GCTCATAGATCCACATGTTGACCCGCTGGCCGACGAGGCGGCGCGATCACGAAGACGCGAAGCCGGCATC
CGGGAAGCGGCCGCACTTCCCCCGGAGCCTCCGCTTCCGCCCTTGTACAGCTCGTCCATGCCGAGAGTGA
TCCCGGCGGCGGTCACGAACTCCAGCAGGACCATGTGATCGCGCTTCTCGTTGGGGTCTTTGCTCAGCTT
GGACTGGGTGCTCAGGTAGTGGTTGTCGGGCAGCAGCACGGGGCCGTCGCCGATGGGGGTGTTCTGCTGG
TAGTGGTCGGCGAGCTGCACGCTGCCGTCCTCGATGTTGTGGCGGATCTTGAAGTTCACCTTGATGCCGT
TCTTCTGCTTGTCGGCCATGATATAGACGTTGTGGCTGTTGTAGTTGTACTCCAGCTTGTGCCCCAGGAT
GTTGCCGTCCTCCTTGAAGTCGATGCCCTTCAGCTCGATGCGGTTCACCAGGGTGTCGCCCTCGAACTTC
ACCTCGGCGCGGGTCTTGTAGTTGCCGTCGTCCTTGAAGAAGATGGTGCGCTCCTGGACGTAGCCTTCGG
GCATGGCGGACTTGAAGAAGTCGTGCTGCTTCATGTGGTCGGGGTAGCGGCTGAAGCACTGCACGCCGTA
GGTCAGGGTGGTCACGAGGGTGGGCCAGGGCACGGGCAGCTTGCCGGTGGTGCAGATGAACTTCAGGGTC
AGCTTGCCGTAGGTGGCATCGCCCTCGCCCTCGCCGGACACGCTGAACTTGTGGCCGTTTACGTCGCCGT
CCAGCTCGACCAGGATGGGCACCACCCCGGTGAACAGCTCCTCGCCCTTGCTCACCATGGTGGCGACCGG
TGGATCCCGGGCCCGCGGTACCGTCGACTGCAGAATTCGGTTCACTAAACGAGCCCGGTTCACTAAACGA
GCTCTGCTTATATAGACCTCCCACCGTACACGCCTACCGCCCATTTGCGTCAATGGGGCGGAGTTGTTAC
GACATTTTGGAAAGTCCCGTTGATTTTGGTGCCAAAACAAACTCCCATTGACGTCAATGGGGTGGAGACT
TGGAAATCCCCGTGAGTCAAACCGCTATCCACGCCCATTGATGTACTGCCAAAACCGCATCACCATGGTA
ATAGCGATGACTAATACGTAGATGTACTGCCAAGTAGGAAAGTCCCATAAGGTCATGTACTGGGCATAAT
GCCAGGCGGGCCATTTACCGTCATTGACGTCAATAGGGGGCGTACTTGGCATATGATACACTTGATGTAC
TGCCAAGTGGGCAGTTTACCGTAAATACTCCACCCATTGACGTCAATGGAAAGTCCCTATTGGCGTTACT
ATGGGAACATACGTCATTATTGACGTCAATGGGCGGGGGTCGTTGGGCGGTCAGCCAGGCGGGCCATTTA
CCGTAAGTTATGTAACGCGGAACTCCATATATGGGCTATGAACTAATGACCCCGTAATTGATTACTATTA
ATAACTAGCACGCGTTCGAAGCTTGAGCTCGGTCCCCTCGGGGTTGGGAGGTGGGTCTGAAACGATAATG
GTGAATATCCCTGCCTAACTCTATTCACTATAGAAAGTACAGCAAAAACTATTCTTAAACCTACCAAGCC
TCCTACTATCATTATGAATAATTTTATATACCACAGCCAATTTGTTATGTTAAACCAATTCCACAAACTT
GCCCATTTATCTAATTCCAATAATTCTTGTTCATTCTTTTCTTGCTGGTTTTGCGATTCTTCAATTAAGG
AGTGTATTAAGCTTGTGTAATTGTTAATTTCTCTGTCCCACTCCATCCAGGTCGTGTGATTCCAAATCTG
TTCCAGAGATTTATTACTCCAACTAGCATTCCAAGGCACAGCAGTGGTGCAAATGAGTTTTCCAGAGCAA
CCCCAAATCCCCAGGAGCTGTTGATCCTTTAGGTATCTTTCCACAGCCAGGATTCTTGCCTGGAGCTGCT
TGATGCCCCAGACTGTGAGTTGCAACAGATGCTGTTGCGCCTCAATAGCCCTCAGCAAATTGTTCTGCTG
CTGCACTATACCAGACAATAATTGTCTGGCCTGTACCGTCAGCGTCATTGACGCTGCGCCCATAGTGCTT
CCTGCTGCTCCCAAGAACCCAAGGAACAAAGCTCCTATTCCCACTGCTCTTTTTTCTCTCTGCACCACTC
TTCTCTTTGCCTTGGTGGGTGCTACTCCTAATGGTTCAATTTTTACTACTTTATATTTATATAATTCACT
TCTCCAATTGTCCCTCATATCTCCTCCTTATGGTGTTTTACTAAACTTTTCCATGTTCTAATCCTCATCC
TGTCTACTTGCCACACAATCATCACCTGCCATCTGTTTTCCATAATCCCTAATGATCTTTGCTTTTCTTC
TTGGCACTACTTTTATGTCACTATTATCTTGTATTACTACTGCCCCTTCACCTTTCCAGAGGAGCTTTGC
TGGTCCTTTCCAAAGTGGATTTCTGCTGTCCCTGTAATAAACCCGAAAATTTTGAATTTTTGTAATTTGT
TTTTGTAATTCTTTAGTTTGTATGTCTGTTGCTATTATGTCTACTATTCTTTCCCCTGCACTGTACCCCC
CAATCCCCCCTTTTCTTTTAAAATTGTGGATGAATACTGCCATTTGTACTGCTGTCTTAAGATGTTCAGC
CTGATCTCTTACCTGTCCTATAATTTTCTTTAATTCTTTATTCATAGATTCTACTACTCCTTGACTTTGG
GGATTGTAGGGAATTTCCAGGTCTGAAGATCCTGCTGCTTGCTGTGCTTTTTTCTTACTTTTGTTTTGCT
CTTCCTCTATCTTGTCTAAAGCTTCCTTGGTGTCTTTTATCTCTATCCTTTGATGCACACAATAGAGGGT
TGCTACTGTATTATATAATGATCTAAGTTCTTCTGATCCTGTCTGAAGGGATGGTTGTAGCTGTCCCAGT
ATTTGTCTACAGCCTTCTGATGTTTCTAACAGGCCAGTATTAACTGCGAATCGTTCTAGCTCCCTGCTTG
CCCATACTATATGTTTTAATTTATATTTTTTCTTTCCCCCTGGCCTTAACCGAATTTTTTCCCATCGCGA
TCTAATTCTCCCCCGCTTAATACTGACGCTCTCGCACCCATCTCTCTCCTTCTAGCCTCCGCTAGTCAAA
ATTTTTGGCGTACTCACCAGTCGCCGCCCCTCGCCTCTTGCCGTGCGCGCTTCAGCAAGCCGAGTCCTGC
GTCGAGAGAGCTCCTCTGGTTTCCCTTTCGCTTTCAAGTCCCTGTTCGGGCGCCACTGCTAGAGATTTTC
CACACTGACTAAAAGGGTCTGAGGGATCTCTAGTTACCAGAGTCACACAACAGACGGGCACACACTACTT
GAAGCACTCAAGGCAAGCTTTATTGAGGCTTAAGCAGTGGGTTCCCTAGTTAGCCAGAGAGCTCCCAGGC
TCAGATCTGGTCTAACCAGAGAGACCCAGTACAGGCAAAAAGCAGCTGCTTATATGCAGGATCTGAGGGC
TCGCCACTCCCCAGTCCCGCCCAGGCCACGCCTCCCATGGTAATAGCGATGACTAATACGTAGATGTACT
GCCAAGTAGGAAAGTCCCATAAGGTCATGTACTGGGCATAATGCCAGGCGGGCCATTTACCGTCATTGAC
GTCAATAGGGGGCGTACTTGGCATATGATACACTTGATGTACTGCCAAGTGGGCAGTTTACCGTAAATAC
TCCACCCATTGACGTCAATGGAAAGTCCCTATTGGCGTTACTATGGGAACATACGTCATTATTGACGTCA
ATGGGCGGGGGTCGTTGGGCGGTCAGCCAGGCGGGCCATTTACCGTAAGTTATGTAACGCGGAACTCCAT
ATATGGGCTATGAACTAATGACCCCGTAATTGATTACTATTAATAACTAGTCAATAATCAATGTCGACCC
AGGTGGCACTTTTCGGGGAAATGTGCGCGGAACCCCTATTTGTTTATTTTTCTAAATACATTCAAATATG
TATCCGCTCATGAGACAATAACCCTGATAAATGCTTCAATAATATTGAAAAAGGAAGAGTATGAGTATTC
AACATTTCCGTGTCGCCCTTATTCCCTTTTTTGCGGCATTTTGCCTTCCTGTTTTTGCTCACCCAGAAAC
GCTGGTGAAAGTAAAAGATGCTGAAGATCAGTTGGGTGCACGAGTGGGTTACATCGAACTGGATCTCAAC
AGCGGTAAGATCCTTGAGAGTTTTCGCCCCGAAGAACGTTTTCCAATGATGAGCACTTTTAAAGTTCTGC
TATGTGGCGCGGTATTATCCCGTATTGACGCCGGGCAAGAGCAACTCGGTCGCCGCATACACTATTCTCA
GAATGACTTGGTTGAGTACTCACCAGTCACAGAAAAGCATCTTACGGATGGCATGACAGTAAGAGAATTA
TGCAGTGCTGCCATAACCATGAGTGATAACACTGCGGCCAACTTACTTCTGACAACGATCGGAGGACCGA
AGGAGCTAACCGCTTTTTTGCACAACATGGGGGATCATGTAACTCGCCTTGATCGTTGGGAACCGGAGCT
GAATGAAGCCATACCAAACGACGAGCGTGACACCACGATGCCTGTAGCAATGGCAACAACGTTGCGCAAA
CTATTAACTGGCGAACTACTTACTCTAGCTTCCCGGCAACAATTAATAGACTGGATGGAGGCGGATAAAG
TTGCAGGACCACTTCTGCGCTCGGCCCTTCCGGCTGGCTGGTTTATTGCTGATAAATCTGGAGCCGGTGA
GCGTGGGTCTCGCGGTATCATTGCAGCACTGGGGCCAGATGGTAAGCCCTCCCGTATCGTAGTTATCTAC
ACGACGGGGAGTCAGGCAACTATGGATGAACGAAATAGACAGATCGCTGAGATAGGTGCCTCACTGATTA
AGCATTGGTAACTGTCAGACCAAGTTTACTCATATATACTTTAGATTGATTTAAAACTTCATTTTTAATT
TAAAAGGATCTAGGTGAAGATCCTTTTTGATAATCTCATGACCAAAATCCCTTAACGTGAGTTTTCGTTC
CACTGAGCGTCAGACCCCGTAGAAAAGATCAAAGGATCTTCTTGAGATCCTTTTTTTCTGCGCGTAATCT
GCTGCTTGCAAACAAAAAAACCACCGCTACCAGCGGTGGTTTGTTTGCCGGATCAAGAGCTACCAACTCT
TTTTCCGAAGGTAACTGGCTTCAGCAGAGCGCAGATACCAAATACTGTTCTTCTAGTGTAGCCGTAGTTA
GGCCACCACTTCAAGAACTCTGTAGCACCGCCTACATACCTCGCTCTGCTAATCCTGTTACCAGTGGCTG
CTGCCAGTGGCGATAAGTCGTGTCTTACCGGGTTGGACTCAAGACGATAGTTACCGGATAAGGCGCAGCG
GTCGGGCTGAACGGGGGGTTCGTGCACACAGCCCAGCTTGGAGCGAACGACCTACACCGAACTGAGATAC
CTACAGCGTGAGCTATGAGAAAGCGCCACGCTTCCCGAAGGGAGAAAGGCGGACAGGTATCCGGTAAGCG
GCAGGGTCGGAACAGGAGAGCGCACGAGGGAGCTTCCAGGGGGAAACGCCTGGTATCTTTATAGTCCTGT
CGGGTTTCGCCACCTCTGACTTGAGCGTCGATTTTTGTGATGCTCGTCAGGGGGGCGGAGCCTATGGAAA
AACGCCAGCAACGCGGCCTTTTTACGGTTCCTGGCCTTTTGCTGGCCTTTTGCTCACATGTTCTTTCCTG
CGTTATCCCCTGATTCTGTGGATAACCGTATTACCGCCTTTGAGTGAGCTGATACCGCTCGCCGCAGCCG
AACGACCGAGCGCAGCGAGTCAGTGAGCGAGGAAGCGGAAGAGCGCCCAATACGCAAACCGCCTCTCCCC
GCGCGTTGGCCGATTCATTAATGCAGCGGATCCAGACATGATAAGATACATTGATGAGTTTGGACAAACC
ACAACTAGAATGCAGTGAAAAAAATGCTTTATTTGTGAAATTTGTGATGCTATTGCTTTATTTGTAACCA
TTATAAGCTGCAATAAACAAGTTAGCTTTTTGCAAAAGCCTAGGCCTCCAAAAAAGCCTCCTCACTACTT
CTGGAATAGCTCAGAGGCCGAGGCGGCCTCGGCCTCTGCATAAATAAAAAAAATTAGTCAGCCATGGGGC
GGAGAATGGGCGGAACTGGGCGGAGTTAGGGGCGGGATGGGCGGAGTTAGGGGCGGGACTATGGTTGCTG
ACTAATTGAGATGCGGATCCGCTGGCACGACAGGTTTCCCGACTGGAAAGCGGGCAGTGAGCGCAACGCA
ATTAATGTGAGTTAGCTCACTCATTAGGCACCCCAGGCTTTACACTTTATGCTTCCGGCTCGTATGTTGT
GTGGAATTGTGAGCGGATAACAATTTCACACAGGAAACAGCTATGACCATGATTACGCCAAGCTTGGGCT
GCAGGTCGAGGGATCTCCATAAGAGAAGAGGGACAGCTATGACTGGGAGTAGTCAGGAGAGGAGGAAAAA
TCTGGCTAGTAAAACATGTAAGGAAAATTTTAGGGATGTTAAAGAAAAAAATAACACAAAACAAAATAT
Features (pLannotate 1.2.2; 29 found; start..end, strand, type, name):
    199..254     -  polyA_signal   β-globin poly(A) signal: rabbit β-globin polyadenylation signal (Gil and Proudfoot, 1987)
    340..475     -  LTR            3' LTR (ΔU3) (fragment): self-inactivating 3' long terminal repeat (LTR) from HIV-1
    477..545     -  CDS            nef (fragment): NEF_HV1Z2 - Experimental evidence at protein level: Swiss-Prot protein existence level 1. Extracellular Nef protein targets CD4(+) T-lymphocytes for apoptosis by interacting with CXCR4 surface receptors. From Human immunodeficiency virus type 1 group M subtype D (isolate Z2/CDC-Z34) (HIV-1).
    571..909     -  CDS            CBFA2T3 (fragment): MTG16_HUMAN - Also known as MTG16, MTGR2, ZMYND4. Experimental evidence at protein level: Swiss-Prot protein existence level 1. Isoform 2 functions as an A-kinase-anchoring protein (PubMed:11823486). From Homo sapiens (Human).
    952..1668    -  CDS            mEGFP: mEGFP is a basic (constitutively fluorescent) green fluorescent protein published in 2002, derived from Aequorea victoria. It has moderate acid sensitivity.
   1682..1719    -  misc_feature   MCS (fragment): multiple cloning site
   1718..1734    -  promoter       tight TRE promoter (fragment): Tet-responsive promoter PTight, consisting of seven tet operator sequences followed by the minimal CMV promoter
   1750..1953    -  promoter       CMV promoter: human cytomegalovirus (CMV) immediate early promoter
   1954..2257    -  enhancer       CMV enhancer: human cytomegalovirus immediate early enhancer
   2325..2341    -  misc_feature   MCS (fragment): multiple cloning site
   2341..2366    -  CDS            Rev (fragment): human immunodeficiency virus 1 (HIV-1) Rev protein; rev; enhances nuclear export of unspliced and incompletely spliced viral mRNAs
   2743..2976    -  misc_feature   RRE: The Rev response element (RRE) of HIV-1 allows for Rev-dependent mRNA export from the nucleus to the cytoplasm.
   3110..3193    -  CDS            vif (fragment): VIF_HV1BR - Experimental evidence at protein level: Swiss-Prot protein existence level 1. Counteracts the innate antiviral activity of host APOBEC3F and APOBEC3G. Forms a complex with host APOBEC3F and APOBEC3G thus preventing the entry of these lethally hypermutating enzymes into progeny virions. Recruits an active E3 ubiquitin ligase complex composed of elongin BC, CUL5, and RBX2 to induce polyubiquitination of APOBEC3G and APOBEC3F. In turn, they are directed to the 26S proteasome for degradation. Vif interaction with APOBEC3G also blocks its cytidine deaminase activity in a proteasome-inde
   3336..3453    -  misc_feature   cPPT/CTS: central polypurine tract and central termination sequence of HIV-1
   3602..3961    -  CDS            HIV-1 gag (fragment): gag protein from human immunodeficiency virus 1; gag
   3945..4070    -  misc_feature   HIV-1 Ψ: packaging signal of human immunodeficiency virus type 1
   4117..4374    -  LTR            5' LTR (truncated): truncated 5' long terminal repeat (LTR) from HIV-1
   4376..4755    -  enhancer       CMV enhancer: human cytomegalovirus immediate early enhancer
   4786..4890    +  promoter       AmpR promoter: bla
   4891..5751    +  CDS            AmpR: β-lactamase; bla; confers resistance to ampicillin, carbenicillin, and related antibiotics
   5922..6510    +  rep_origin     ori: high-copy-number ColE1/pMB1/pBR322/pUC origin of replication
   6693..6747    +  CDS            lacI (fragment): lac repressor; lacI; The lac repressor binds to the lac operator to inhibit transcription in E. coli. This inhibition can be relieved by adding lactose or isopropyl-β-D-thiogalactopyranoside (IPTG).
   6749..6883    -  polyA_signal   SV40 poly(A) signal: SV40 polyadenylation signal
   6903..7038    -  rep_origin     SV40 ori: SV40 origin of replication
   7062..7084    -  promoter       SV40 promoter (fragment): SV40 enhancer and early promoter
   7091..7130    +  CDS            lacI (fragment): lac repressor; lacI; The lac repressor binds to the lac operator to inhibit transcription in E. coli. This inhibition can be relieved by adding lactose or isopropyl-β-D-thiogalactopyranoside (IPTG).
   7143..7164    +  protein_bind   CAP binding site: CAP binding activates transcription in the presence of cAMP. E. coli catabolite activator protein
   7179..7209    +  promoter       lac promoter: promoter for the E. coli lac operon
   7217..7233    +  protein_bind   lac operator: The lac repressor binds to the lac operator to inhibit transcription in E. coli. This inhibition can be relieved by adding lactose or isopropyl-β-D-thiogalactopyranoside (IPTG). lac repressor encoded by lacI
