[The description below was written by a language model from this plasmid's Addgene catalogue record and pLannotate feature annotations shown in this document.]
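Description:
CL20_mEGFP_FOidr_029 is a mammalian expression plasmid built on the CL20 backbone. The catalogue lists it simply as a mammalian expression vector, but the feature table shows the architecture of a self-inactivating HIV-1 lentiviral transfer vector. It is propagated in E. coli through a high-copy ColE1/pUC-type origin and selected with ampicillin via the β-lactamase gene. The recorded use of a recombination-deficient strain is consistent with the presence of repeated LTR sequences. The backbone also carries an SV40 origin and SV40 polyadenylation signal, along with residual lac promoter/operator and lacI fragments left over from cloning vectors.

The viral portion starts with a CMV enhancer joined to a truncated 5' LTR, an arrangement that typically drives genomic RNA transcription without Tat. This is followed by the Ψ packaging signal with a partial gag sequence, the cPPT/CTS, the Rev response element for Rev-dependent nuclear export, and a ΔU3 3' LTR fragment with a downstream rabbit β-globin polyadenylation signal. Short matches to vif, Rev and nef are remnants of the HIV-1 sequence, not functional genes.

Between these elements, an internal CMV enhancer/promoter drives monomeric EGFP fused to the N terminus of FOidr_029. This insert is an unmutated intrinsically disordered region from the human fusion oncoprotein CBFA2T3-GLIS2. The depositor comment indicates residues 1–113, and the annotation accordingly matches it to a CBFA2T3 fragment. No mammalian selection marker is annotated, so mEGFP fluorescence is the means of identifying expressing cells. The construct is intended for expressing the fluorescently tagged IDR in mammalian cells, and the associated publication concerns protein condensate formation.
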