Addgene plasmid #244581: CL20_mEGFP_FOidr_029
Purpose: Express mEGFP-tagged intrinsically disordered protein (IDR), FOidr_029, derived from human fusion protein CBFA2T3_GLIS2
Depositing lab: Richard Kriwacki. Depositing organization: St. Jude Children's Research Hospital. Publication: Proteome-wide computational analyses reveal links between protein condensate formation and RNA biology. Maiti S, Tripathi S, Baggett DW, Phillips AH, Park CG, Wang J, Wahiduzzaman, Freyaldenhoven WT, Kinger S, Pioso BJ, Bollinger JC, Somjee R, Lang B, Babu MM, Kriwacki RW. Sci Adv. 2025 Dec 5;11(49):eady1420. doi: 10.1126/sciadv.ady1420. Epub 2025 Dec 3. PubMed 41337585.
Backbone
  Vector backbone: CL20
  Vector type: Mammalian Expression
Growth in bacteria
  Bacterial resistance: Ampicillin, 100 μg/mL
  Growth temperature: 37°C
  Growth strain: NEB Stable
  Copy number: High Copy
Gene/Insert
  Gene/Insert name: FOidr_029
  Species: H. sapiens (human)
  Mutation: Unmutated
  Tag / fusion protein: monomeric EGFP (N terminal on insert)
  Cloning method: Restriction Enzyme; 5′ cloning site Unknown (unknown if destroyed)
Terms and licenses: Academic/Nonprofit Terms; Industry Terms: Not Available to Industry
Depositor comments: CBFA2T3_GLIS2_1_113
How to cite: CL20_mEGFP_FOidr_029 was a gift from Richard Kriwacki (Addgene plasmid # 244581 ; http://n2t.net/addgene:244581 ; RRID:Addgene_244581)
